Addgene plasmid #99321: STARR-seq luciferase INF enhancer vector_ORI_IFIT2
Purpose: Luciferase validation vector with IFIT2 enhancer inserted downstream of the reporter gene. The candidate's enhancer activity is reflected by luciferase activity
Depositing lab: Alexander Stark. Depositing organization: Research Institute of Molecular Pathology (IMP). Publication: Resolving systematic errors in widely used enhancer activity assays in human cells. Muerdter F, Boryn LM, Woodfin AR, Neumayr C, Rath M, Zabidi MA, Pagani M, Haberle V, Kazmar T, Catarino RR, Schernhuber K, Arnold CD, Stark A. Nat Methods. 2017 Dec 11. pii: nmeth.4534. doi: 10.1038/nmeth.4534. PubMed 29256496.
Backbone
  Vector backbone: STARR-seq luciferase INF enhancer vector_ORI
  Backbone manufacturer: Promega
  Backbone size w/o insert (bp): 3983
  Vector type: Mammalian Expression, Luciferase ; STARR-seq Luciferase validation vector
Growth in bacteria
  Bacterial resistance: Ampicillin, 100 μg/mL
  Growth temperature: 37°C
  Growth strain: DH5alpha
  Copy number: High Copy
Gene/Insert
  Gene/Insert name: enhancer; chr10: 91060605-91062447
  Species: H. sapiens (human)
  Insert size (bp): 1843
  Cloning method: Gibson Cloning
Terms and licenses: Academic/Nonprofit Terms; Industry Terms: Not Available to Industry
Depositor comments: This vector has the IFIT2 enhancer cloned downstream of the reporter gene; The origin of replication (ORI) substitutes the core promoter . Please see bioRxiv for preprint article. Posted 17 July 2017. DOI: 10.1101/164590
How to cite: STARR-seq luciferase INF enhancer vector_ORI_IFIT2 was a gift from Alexander Stark (Addgene plasmid # 99321 ; http://n2t.net/addgene:99321 ; RRID:Addgene_99321)
