[The description below was written by a language model from this plasmid's Addgene catalogue record and pLannotate feature annotations shown in this document.]
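Description:
STARR-seq luciferase INF enhancer vector_ORI_IFIT2 is a mammalian luciferase reporter plasmid built on a Promega-derived backbone and used to validate individual enhancer candidates identified in STARR-seq screens. It is propagated in E. coli as a high-copy plasmid through a ColE1/pUC-type origin and is selected with ampicillin via the β-lactamase gene and its bla promoter. The sequenced record is about 5.9 kb, consistent with a roughly 4 kb backbone plus the 1,843 bp insert.

The reporter is the synthetic luc2 version of firefly luciferase. According to the depositor, no conventional core promoter is present. Instead, the bacterial origin of replication substitutes for the core promoter, and in the feature table the ori lies directly adjacent to the start of the luciferase coding sequence, which fits this arrangement. The insert is a human genomic fragment from chromosome 10 corresponding to the IFIT2 enhancer, introduced by Gibson cloning downstream of the reporter gene. An SV40 polyadenylation signal is also annotated near the reporter, although the table records it on the opposite strand to luciferase, so its role in this construct is not clear from the annotation alone. The enhancer itself is not annotated as a feature. The short fragments called as CCNJL, C9orf85, tetracycline resistance, large T antigen and RSF ori are partial matches, probably chance similarities or backbone remnants rather than functional elements.

After transfection into mammalian cells, luciferase activity reflects the strength of the cloned enhancer acting on ORI-initiated transcription. The "INF" label and the choice of IFIT2, an interferon-stimulated gene, suggest a reference for interferon-responsive enhancer activity, though the record does not state this.
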