Features (pLannotate 1.2.2; 11 found; start..end, strand, type, name):
   1349..1417    +  CDS            CCNJL (fragment): CCNJL_HUMAN - Experimental evidence at protein level: Swiss-Prot protein existence level 1. From Homo sapiens (Human).
   1414..1506    +  CDS            C9orf85 (fragment): CI085_HUMAN - Experimental evidence at protein level: Swiss-Prot protein existence level 1. From Homo sapiens (Human).
   1505..1571    -  CDS            TcR (fragment): tetracycline efflux protein; tet; confers resistance to tetracycline
   1587..1655    +  CDS            large T antigen (fragment): large T antigen from SV40 (simian virus 40)
   1678..1799    +  polyA_signal   SV40 poly(A) signal: SV40 polyadenylation signal
   1843..3495    -  CDS            luciferase: firefly luciferase synthetic luc2 version of the luciferase gene
   3600..4188    +  rep_origin     ori: high-copy-number ColE1/pMB1/pBR322/pUC origin of replication
   4378..5238    -  CDS            AmpR: β-lactamase confers resistance to ampicillin, carbenicillin, and related antibiotics
   5239..5280    -  promoter       AmpR promoter (fragment): bla
   5298..5423    +  rep_origin     RSF ori (fragment): Plasmids containing the RSF 1030 origin of replication can be propagated in E. coli cells that contain additional plasmids with compatible origins.
   5422..5488    -  CDS            TcR (fragment): tetracycline efflux protein; tet; confers resistance to tetracycline
>Addgene plasmid #99321 | STARR-seq luciferase INF enhancer vector_ORI_IFIT2 | addgene full sequence | sequence record 190859 | Addgene NGS Result
GGAGGGAACAAACCACCATTGGTAAGACAGATTTACAACCAACAGAGGTAGAGGCATAGTAAGGCTATAA
ACAAACACTAAAATGGAGCTGGCCCTCTTTGGGAACATAGCTTCTCAGGATTTGCATTGGACAAGATGAC
TCAACAGCACTACCGAATACGAAGGGAAAATATTTACCTCATGGTTGCAGTGCAATTCTCAGCTGTTCGG
CAGGGCTCGGTTCAGGCAGCTGCACTCTTCAGAAATCTTCCTCTTCTGCCACCAATAAATGCTGAAGAGA
CCTATATATACAAGTGGCCTCTGGTTCCTTTTTGTTTGTTTCCCTTCAGCTGACGTTACAAAAGGGAAAG
TGAAACTAGAAAGTGAAATTGGCAGGACTCTTTTTCTTTTTTTCTTTTTATTATACTTTAGAGGACTCTT
TTTCCTCCGGAGCTGAGTTGTGATCAGAGAAAGAAGGCAGCAGAGAGGGATGTTTCATCGGCCTGGTGCT
TCACTTAAAGATGGGTCTGGGGACATTGCTCTTGTGCACTGTCCCTCTCTTATTTCATATTCGAAAAGAT
TAAGTTGGGGACTTGTAATACAATTATTTAACAAAAGGGTTCTTTTCAGCAGATACTGTTAAAGATATAC
ACAGAATAGCAAACCCCACTTCCTGCTAAGGTGAATTTTACTTTTAATGTAGTCCTTCATCTCAGATTTG
CACAAGGGCTGGTAAACTTAGATATTTTCACCCCAAAATGCTCTTGAGTAAGAGCCAAGCCCAGCTGCGT
AGTGAGTTAGAAGAACTTCCTCTTTGTGGAATGTACTGATGGCATCAAGGGAGCACAACTCCTAGGAGGA
CACATTTACAAAGCTCCCTGCCTTGTGATTACCATATTAACCCATCTTTGCTCTGCCTTATACCAATATG
ATCCACAGGCCACTGTAAGGAGCAGTTATTTAGCCTCGACAGGGCAGGGGATTTTAGTCTGAATCATTGC
TGAATCTCCAGTCCCTGCAAAACAACCTGCACATTGCATGGTATGGCAAGCATTCCAAAAGTAGTTGTTG
ACTAAATGAATACATGATTAGAAGCATGGGCAGTGATGTCTGTCTATCTGGATTTGAAATCAGCTTCCAC
CTTTATGCTATGAAACTCTGGGGAAAATTATTGAATGTCTCTGCTTCGGTTTTGTAAATTGGGAATAATA
CAACTACTGGTTTATTGTGGTGTTGGGAGGATGAAATGAGAGAATACGTGAAATGTCCTTAGAATAATGC
CTGGCAGTAATAAGTAAATGCTAGTTTCTATTATAATTATTAACTAAAATCGTTAACCAAAGTGATCAGA
GGGGAAACTCTTTTTTTCAGGCTGGAGTGCAGTGGAAAGATCCTGGCTTACTGCAACCTCCACCTCCCTG
GTTCAAGTGATTCGCCTCAGCCTCTCGAGTAGCTGGGATTACAGGCACGCACCACCACGCCCGGCTAATT
TTTGTATTTTTAGTAGAGATGGGGTTCCACCATGTAGTCATGCCCCGCGCCCACCGGAAGGAGCTGACTG
GGTTGAAGGCTCTCAAGGGCATCGGTCGACGGATCCTTATCGATTTTACCACATTTGTAGAGGTTTTACT
TGCTTTAAAAAACCTCCCACACCTCCCCCTGAACCTGAAACATAAAATGAATGCAATTGTTGTTGTTAAC
TTGTTTATTGCAGCTTATAATGGTTACAAATAAAGCAATAGCATCACAAATTTCACAAATAAAGCATTTT
TTTCACTGCATTCTAGTTGTGGTTTGTCCAAACTCATCAATGTATCTTATCATGTCTGCTCGAAGCGGCC
GGCCGCCCCGACTCTAGAATTATTACACGGCGATCTTGCCGCCCTTCTTGGCCTTAATGAGAATCTCGCG
GATCTTGCGGGCGTCCAACTTGCCGGTCAGTCCTTTAGGCACCTCGTCCACGAACACAACACCACCGCGC
AGCTTCTTGGCGGTTGTAACCTGGCTGGCCACATAGTCCACGATCTCCTTCTCGGTCATGGTTTTACCGT
GTTCCAGCACGACGACTGCGGCGGGCAGCTCGCCGGCATCGTCGTCGGGCAGGCCGGCGACCCCGGCGTC
GAAGATGTTGGGGTGTTGCAGCAGGATGCTCTCCAGTTCGGCTGGGGCTACCTGGTAGCCCTTGTATTTG
ATCAGGCTCTTCAGCCGGTCCACGATGAAGAAGTGCTCGTCCTCGTCCCAGTAGGCGATGTCGCCGCTGT
GCAGCCAGCCGTCCTTGTCGATGAGAGCGTTTGTAGCCTCGGGGTTGTTAACGTAGCCGCTCATGATCAT
GGGGCCACGGACGCACAGCTCGCCGCGCTGGTTCACACCCAGTGTCTTACCGGTGTCCAAGTCCACCACC
TTAGCCTCGAAGAAGGGCACCACCTTGCCTACTGCGCCAGGCTTGTCGTCCCCTTCGGGGGTGATCAGAA
TGGCGCTGGTTGTTTCTGTCAGGCCGTAGCCCTGGCGGATGCCTGGTAGGTGGAAGCGTTTGGCCACGGC
CTCACCTACCTCCTTGCTGAGCGGCGCCCCGCCGCTGGCGATCTCGTGCAAGTTGCTTAGGTCGTACTTG
TCGATGAGAGTGCTCTTAGCGAAGAAGCTAAATAGTGTGGGCACCAGCAGGGCAGATTGAATCTTATAGT
CTTGCAAGCTGCGCAAGAATAGCTCCTCCTCGAAGCGGTACATGAGCACGACCCGAAAGCCGCAGATCAA
GTAGCCCAGCGTGGTGAACATGCCGAAGCCGTGGTGAAATGGCACCACGCTGAGGATAGCGGTGTCGGGG
ATGATCTGGTTGCCGAAGATGGGGTCGCGGGCATGACTGAATCGGACACAAGCGGTGCGGTGCGGTAGGG
CTACGCCCTTGGGCAATCCGGTACTGCCACTACTGTTCATGATCAGGGCGATGGTTTTGTCCCGGTCGAA
GCTCTCGGGCACGAAGTCGTACTCGTTGAAGCCGGGTGGCAAATGGGAAGTCACGAAGGTGTACATGCTT
TGGAAGCCCTGGTAGTCGGTCTTGCTATCCATGATGATGATCTTTTGTATGATCGGTAGCTTCTTTTGCA
CGTTGAGGATCTTTTGCAGCCCTTTCTTGCTCACGAATACGACGGTGGGCTGGCTGATGCCCATGCTGTT
CAGCAGCTCGCGCTCGTTGTAGATGTCGTTAGCTGGGGCCACAGCCACACCGATGAACAGGGCACCCAAC
ACGGGCATGAAGAACTGCAAGCTATTCTCGCTGCACACCACGATCCGATGGTTTGTATTCAGCCCATAGC
GCTTCATAGCTTCTGCCAGCCGAACGCTCATCTCGAAGTACTCGGCGTAGGTAATGTCCACCTCGATATG
TGCGTCGGTAAAGGCGATGGTGCCGGGCACCAGGGCGTAGCGCTTCATGGCTTTGTGCAGCTGCTCGCCG
GCGGTCCCGTCTTCGAGTGGGTAGAATGGCGCTGGGCCCTTCTTAATGTTTTTGGCATCTTCCATGGTGG
CTTTACCAACAGTACCGGATTGCCAAGCTTCAAAATCCCTTAACGTGAGTTTTCGTTCCACTGAGCGTCA
GACCCCGTAGAAAAGATCAAAGGATCTTCTTGAGATCCTTTTTTTCTGCGCGTAATCTGCTGCTTGCAAA
CAAAAAAACCACCGCTACCAGCGGTGGTTTGTTTGCCGGATCAAGAGCTACCAACTCTTTTTCCGAAGGT
AACTGGCTTCAGCAGAGCGCAGATACCAAATACTGTTCTTCTAGTGTAGCCGTAGTTAGGCCACCACTTC
AAGAACTCTGTAGCACCGCCTACATACCTCGCTCTGCTAATCCTGTTACCAGTGGCTGCTGCCAGTGGCG
ATAAGTCGTGTCTTACCGGGTTGGACTCAAGACGATAGTTACCGGATAAGGCGCAGCGGTCGGGCTGAAC
GGGGGGTTCGTGCACACAGCCCAGCTTGGAGCGAACGACCTACACCGAACTGAGATACCTACAGCGTGAG
CTATGAGAAAGCGCCACGCTTCCCGAAGGGAGAAAGGCGGACAGGTATCCGGTAAGCGGCAGGGTCGGAA
CAGGAGAGCGCACGAGGGAGCTTCCAGGGGGAAACGCCTGGTATCTTTATAGTCCTGTCGGGTTTCGCCA
CCTCTGACTTGAGCGTCGATTTTTGTGATGCTCGTCAGGGGGGCGGAGCCTATGGAAAAACGCCAGCAAC
GCGGCCTTTTTACGGTTCCTGGCCTTTTGCTGGCCTTTTGCTCACATGTCATGAGATTATCAAAAAGGAT
CTTCACCTAGATCCTTTTAAATTAAAAATGAAGTTTTAAATCAATCTAAAGTATATATGAGTAAACTTGG
TCTGACAGCGGCCGCAAATGCTAAACCACTGCAGTGGTTACCAGTGCTTGATCAGTGAGGCACCGATCTC
AGCGATCTGCCTATTTCGTTCGTCCATAGTGGCCTGACTCCCCGTCGTGTAGATCACTACGATTCGTGAG
GGCTTACCATCAGGCCCCAGCGCAGCAATGATGCCGCGAGAGCCGCGTTCACCGGCCCCCGATTTGTCAG
CAATGAACCAGCCAGCAGGGAGGGCCGAGCGAAGAAGTGGTCCTGCTACTTTGTCCGCCTCCATCCAGTC
TATGAGCTGCTGTCGTGATGCTAGAGTAAGAAGTTCGCCAGTGAGTAGTTTCCGAAGAGTTGTGGCCATT
GCTACTGGCATCGTGGTATCACGCTCGTCGTTCGGTATGGCTTCGTTCAACTCTGGTTCCCAGCGGTCAA
GCCGGGTCACATGATCACCCATATTATGAAGAAATGCAGTCAGCTCCTTAGGGCCTCCGATCGTTGTCAG
AAGTAAGTTGGCCGCGGTGTTGTCGCTCATGGTAATGGCAGCACTACACAATTCTCTTACCGTCATGCCA
TCCGTAAGATGCTTTTCCGTGACCGGCGAGTACTCAACCAAGTCGTTTTGTGAGTAGTGTATACGGCGAC
CAAGCTGCTCTTGCCCGGCGTCTATACGGGACAACACCGCGCCACATAGCAGTACTTTGAAAGTGCTCAT
CATCGGGAATCGTTCTTCGGGGCGGAAAGACTCAAGGATCTTGCCGCTATTGAGATCCAGTTCGATATAG
CCCACTCTTGCACCCAGTTGATCTTCAGCATCTTTTACTTTCACCAGCGTTTCGGGGTGTGCAAAAACAG
GCAAGCAAAATGCCGCAAAGAAGGGAATGAGTGCGACACGAAAATGTTGGATGCTCATACTCGTCCTTTT
TCAATATTATTGAAGCATTTATCAGGGTTACTAGTACGTCTCTCAAGACATGTTCTTTCCTGCGTTATCC
CCTGATTCTGTGGATAACCGTATTACCGCCTTTGAGTGAGCTGATACCGCTCGCCGCAGCCGAACGACCG
AGCGCAGCGAGTCAGTGAGCGAGGAAGCGGAAGAGCGCTGCCGGCACCTGTCCTACGAGTTGCATGATAA
AGAAGACAGTCATAAGTGCGGCGACGATTTTCTCCAAGCACTCCATCTCTAATTCATACTCAGGAGGCAT
TTTGGGGTGAAAATATTTAAGTTTACCAGCCCTTGTGCAAATCTGAGATGAAGAACTACATTAAAAGTAA
AATTCACCTTTGCAGGAAGTGGGGTTTGCTATTCTGTGTATATCTTTAACAGTATCTGCTGAAAAGAACC
CTTTTGTTAAATAATTGTATTACAAGTCCCCAACTTAATCCTTTCAAATATGAAATAAGACAGGGTCAGT
GCACAAGAGCAATGCCCCCAGACCCATCTTTAAGTGAAGCACCAGGCCGATGAAACATCATCCCTCTCTG
CTGCCTTCTTTCTCTGATTGCAACTCAACTCCCCAGGCGTGCAGTTCTGGAGATGAATTTAGGAAGCTTG
CCAGTGTGAAGCAGAAAATTGTTCA
